>Addgene plasmid #175802 | pET29b-dspB(E184Q)-6xHis | addgene full sequence | sequence record 345277 | Addgene NGS Result
TGGCGAATGGG
[124 nt withheld, positions 12-135]
C
[91 nt withheld, positions 137-227]
A
[49 nt withheld, positions 229-277]
CCTTTGACGTTGGAGTCCACGTTCTTT
[37 nt withheld, positions 305-341]
ACCCTATCTCGGTCTATTCTTTTGATTTATAAGGGATTTTGCCGATTTCGGCCTATTGGTTAAAAAATGA
GCTGATTTAACAAAAATTTAACGCGAATTTTAACAAAATATTAACGCTTACAATTTAGGTGGCACTTTTC
GGGGAAATGTGCGCGGAACCCCTATTTGTTTATTTTTCTAAATACATTCAAATATGTATCCGCTCATGAA
TTAATTCTTAGAAAAACTCATCGAGCATCAAATGAAACTGCAATTTATTCATATCAGGATTATCAATACC
ATATTTTTGAAAAAGCCGTTTCTGTAATGAAGGAGAAAACTCACCGAGGCAGTTCCATAGGATGGCAAGA
TCCTGGTATCGGTCTGCGATTCCGACTCGTCCAACATCAATACAACCTATTAATTTCCCCTCGTCAAAAA
TAAGGTTATCAAGTGAGAAATCACCATGAGTGACGACTGAATCCGGTGAGAATGGCAAAAGTTTATGCAT
TTCTTTCCAGACTTGTTCAACAGGCCAGCCATTACGCTCGTCATCAAAATCACTCGCATCAACCAAACCG
TTATTCATTCGTGATTGCGCCTGAGCGAGACGAAATACGCGATCGCTGTTAAAAGGACAATTACAAACAG
GAATCGAATGCAACCGGCGCAGGAACACTGCCAGCGCATCAACAATATTTTCACCTGAATCAGGATATTC
TTCTAATACCTGGAATGCTGTTTTCCCGGGGATCGCAGTGGTGAGTAACCATGCATCATCAGGAGTACGG
ATAAAATGCTTGATGGTCGGAAGAGGCATAAATTCCGTCAGCCAGTTTAGTCTGACCATCTCATCTGTAA
CATCATTGGCAACGCTACCTTTGCCATGTTTCAGAAACAACTCTGGCGCATCGGGCTTCCCATACAATCG
ATAGATTGTCGCACCTGATTGCCCGACATTATCGCGAGCCCATTTATACCCATATAAATCAGCATCCATG
TTGGAATTTAATCGCGGCCTAGAGCAAGACGTTTCCCGTTGAATATGGCTCATAACACCCCTTGTATTAC
TGTTTATGTAAGCAGACAGTTTTATTGTTCATGACCAAAATCCCTTAACGTGAGTTTTCGTTCCACTGAG
CGTCAGACCCCGTAGAAAAGATCAAAGGATCTTCTTGAGATCCTTTTTTTCTGCGCGTAATCTGCTGCTT
GCAAACAAAAAAACCACCGCTACCAGCGGTGGTTTGTTTGCCGGATCAAGAGCTACCAACTCTTTTTCCG
AAGGTAACTGGCTTCAGCAGAGCGCAGATACCAAATACTGTCCTTCTAGTGTAGCCGTAGTTAGGCCACC
ACTTCAAGAACTCTGTAGCACCGCCTACATACCTCGCTCTGCTAATCCTGTTACCAGTGGCTGCTGCCAG
TGGCGATAAGTCGTGTCTTACCGGGTTGGACTCAAGACGATAGTTACCGGATAAGGCGCAGCGGTCGGGC
TGAACGGGGGGTTCGTGCACACAGCCCAGCTTGGAGCGAACGACCTACACCGAACTGAGATACCTACAGC
GTGAGCTATGAGAAAGCGCCACGCTTCCCGAAGGGAGAAAGGCGGACAGGTATCCGGTAAGCGGCAGGGT
CGGAACAGGAGAGCGCACGAGGGAGCTTCCAGGGGGAAACGCCTGGTATCTTTATAGTCCTGTCGGGTTT
CGCCACCTCTGACTTGAGCGTCGATTTTTGTGATGCTCGTCAGGGGGGCGGAGCCTATGGAAAAACGCCA
GCAACGCGGCCTTTTTACGGTTCCTGGCCTTTTGCTGGCCTTTTGCTCACATGTTCTTTCCTGCGTTATC
CCCTGATTCTGTGGATAACCGTATTACCGCCTTTGAGTGAGCTGATACCGCTCGCCGCAGCCGAACGACC
GAGCGCAGCGAGTCAGTGAGCGAGGAAGCGGAAGAGCGCCTGATGCGGTATTTTCTCCTTACGCATCTGT
GCGGTATTTCACACCGCAATGGTGCACTCTCAGTACAATCTGCTCTGATGCCGCATAGTTAAGCCAGTAT
ACACTCCGCTATCGCTACGTGACTGGGTCATGGCTGCGCCCCGACACCCGCCAACACCCGCTGACGCGCC
CTGACGGGCTTGTCTGCTCCCGGCATCCGCTTACAGACAAGCTGTGACCGTCTCCGGGAGCTGCATGTGT
CAGAGGTTTTCACCGTCATCACCGAAACGCGCGAGGCAGCTGCGGTAAAGCTCATCAGCGTGGTCGTGAA
GCGATTCACAGATGTCTGCCTGTTCATCCGCGTCCAGCTCGTTGAGTTTCTCCAGAAGCGTTAATGTCTG
GCTTCTGATAAAGCGGGCCATGTTAAGGGCGGTTTTTTCCTGTTTGGTCACTGATGCCTCCGTGTAAGGG
GGATTTCTGTTCATGGGGGTAATGATACCGATGAAACGAGAGAGGATGCTCACGATACGGGTTACTGATG
ATGAACATGCCCGGTTACTGGAACGTTGTGAGGGTAAACAACTGGCGGTATGGATGCGGCGGGACCAGAG
AAAAATCACTCAGGGTCAATGCCAGCGCTTCGTTAATACAGATGTAGGTGTTCCACAGGGTAGCCAGCAG
CATCCTGCGATGCAGATCCGGAACATAATGGTGCAGGGCGCTGACTTCCGCGTTTCCAGACTTTACGAAA
CACGGAAACCGAAGACCATTCATGTTGTTGCTCAGGTCGCAGACGTTTTGCAGCAGCAGTCGCTTCACGT
TCGCTCGCGTATCGGTGATTCATTCTGCTAACCAGTAAGGCAACCCCGCCAGCCTAGCCGGGTCCTCAAC
GACAGGAGCACGATCATGCGCACCCGTGGGGCCGCCATGCCGGCGATAATGGCCTGCTTCTCGCCGAAAC
GTTTGGTGGCGGGACCAGTGACGAAGGCTTGAGCGAGGGCGTGCAAGATTCCGAATACCGCAAGCGACAG
GCCGATCATCGTCGCGCTCCAGCGAAAGCGGTCCTCGCCGAAAATGACCCAGAGCGCTGCCGGCACCTGT
CCTACGAGTTGCATGATAAAGAAGACAGTCATAAGTGCGGCGACGATAGTCATGCCCCGCGCCCACCGGA
AGGAGCTGACTGGGTTGAAGGCTCTCAAGGGCATCGGTCGAGATCCCGGTGCCTAATGAGTGAGCTAACT
TACATTAATTGCGTTGCGCTCACTGCCCGCTTTCCAGTCGGGAAACCTGTCGTGCCAGCTGCATTAATGA
ATCGGCCAACGCGCGGGGAGAGGCGGTTTGCGTATTGGGCGCCAGGGTGGTTTTTCTTTTCACCAGTGAG
ACGGGCAACAGCTGATTGCCCTTCACCGCCTGGCCCTGAGAGAGTTGCAGCAAGCGGTCCACGCTGGTTT
GCCCCAGCAGGCGAAAATCCTGTTTGATGGTGGTTAACGGCGGGATATAACATGAGCTGTCTTCGGTATC
GTCGTATCCCACTACCGAGATGTCCGCACCAACGCGCAGCCCGGACTCGGTAATGGCGCGCATTGCGCCC
AGCGCCATCTGATCGTTGGCAACCAGCATCGCAGTGGGAACGATGCCCTCATTCAGCATTTGCATGGTTT
GTTGAAAACCGGACATGGCACTCCAGTCGCCTTCCCGTTCCGCTATCGGCTGAATTTGATTGCGAGTGAG
ATATTTATGCCAGCCAGCCAGACGCAGACGCGCCGAGACAGAACTTAATGGGCCCGCTAACAGCGCGATT
TGCTGGTGACCCAATGCGACCAGATGCTCCACGCCCAGTCGCGTACCGTCTTCATGGGAGAAAATAATAC
TGTTGATGGGTGTCTGGTCAGAGACATCAAGAAATAACGCCGGAACATTAGTGCAGGCAGCTTCCACAGC
AATGGCATCCTGGTCATCCAGCGGATAGTTAATGATCAGCCCACTGACGCGTTGCGCGAGAAGATTGTGC
ACCGCCGCTTTACAGGCTTCGACGCCGCTTCGTTCTACCATCGACACCACCACGCTGGCACCCAGTTGAT
CGGCGCGAGATTTAATCGCCGCGACAATTTGCGACGGCGCGTGCAGGGCCAGACTGGAGGTGGCAACGCC
AATCAGCAACGACTGTTTGCCCGCCAGTTGTTGTGCCACGCGGTTGGGAATGTAATTCAGCTCCGCCATC
GCCGCTTCCACTTTTTCCCGCGTTTTCGCAGAAACGTGGCTGGCCTGGTTCACCACGCGGGAAACGGTCT
GATAAGAGACACCGGCATACTCTGCGACATCGTATAACGTTACTGGTTTCACATTCACCACCCTGAATTG
ACTCTCTTCCGGGCGCTATCATGCCATACCGCGAAAGGTTTTGCGCCATTCGATGGTGTCCGGGATCTCG
ACGCTCTCCCTTATGCGACTCCTGCATTAGGAAGCAGCCCAGTAGTAGGTTGAGGCCGTTGAGCACCGCC
GCCGCAAGGAATGGTGCATGCAAGGAGATGGCGCCCAACAGTCCCCCGGCCACGGGGCCTGCCACCATAC
CCACGCCGAAACAAGCGCTCATGAGCCCGAAGTGGCGAGCCCGATCTTCCCCATCGGTGATGTCGGCGAT
ATAGGCGCCAGCAACCGCACCTGTGGCGCCGGTGATGCCGGCCACGATGCGTCCGGCGTAGAGGATCGAG
ATCGATCTCGATCCCGCGAAATTAATACGACTCACTATAGGGGAATTGTGAGCGGATAACAATTCCCCTC
TAGAAATAATTTTGTTTAACTTTAAGAAGGAGATATACATATGAATTGTTGCGTAAAAGGCAATTCCATA
TATCCGCAAAAAACAAGTACCAAGCAGACCGGATTAATGCTGGACATCGCCCGACATTTTTATTCACCCG
AGGTGATTAAATCCTTTATTGATACCATCAGCCTTTCCGGCGGTAATTTTCTGCACCTGCATTTTTCCGA
CCATGAAAACTATGCGATAGAAAGCCATTTACTTAATCAACGTGCGGAAAATGCCGTGCAGGGCAAAGAC
GGTATTTATATTAATCCTTATACCGGAAAGCCATTCTTGAGTTATCGGCAACTTGACGATATCAAAGCCT
ATGCTAAGGCAAAAGGCATTGAGTTGATTCCCGAACTTGACAGCCCGAATCACATGACGGCGATCTTTAA
ACTGGTGCAAAAAGACAGAGGGGTCAAGTACCTTCAAGGATTAAAATCACGCCAGGTAGATGATGAAATT
GATATTACTAATGCTGACAGTATTACTTTTATGCAATCTTTAATGAGTGAGGTTATTGATATTTTTGGCG
ACACGAGTCAGCATTTTCATATTGGTGGCGATCAATTTGGTTATTCTGTGGAAAGTAATCATGAGTTTAT
TACGTATGCCAATAAACTATCCTACTTTTTAGAGAAAAAAGGGTTGAAAACCCGAATGTGGAATGACGGA
TTAATTAAAAATACTTTTGAGCAAATCAACCCGAATATTGAAATTACTTATTGGAGCTATGATGGCGATA
CGCAGGACAAAAATGAAGCTGCCGAGCGCCGTGATATGCGGGTCAGTTTGCCGGAGTTGCTGGCGAAAGG
CTTTACTGTCCTGAACTATAATTCCTATTATCTTTACATTGTTCCGAAAGCTTCACCAACCTTCTCGCAA
GATGCCGCCTTTGCCGCCAAAGATGTTATAAAAAATTGGGATCTTGGTGTTTGGGATGGACGAAACACCA
AAAACCGCGTACAAAATACTCATGAAATAGCCGGCGCAGCATTATCGATCTGGGGAGAAGATGCAAAAGC
GCTGAAAGACGAAACAATTCAGAAAAACACGAAAAGTTTATTGGAAGCGGTGATTCATAAGACGAATGGG
GATGAGCACCACCACCACCACCACTAGGTACCCTGGTGCCACGCGGTTCCATGGCGATATCGGATCCGAA
TTCGAGCTCCGTCGACAAGCTTGCGGCCGCACTCGAGCACCACCACCACCACCACTGAGATCCGGCTGCT
AACAAAGCCCGAAAGGAAGCTGAGTTGGCTGCTGCCACCGCTGAGCAATAACTAGCATAACCCCTTGGGG
CCTCTAAACGGGTCTTGAGGGGTTTTTTGCTGAAAGGAGGAACTATATCCGGAT
Features (pLannotate 1.2.2; 19 found; start..end, strand, type, name):
     12..440     +  rep_origin     f1 ori (sequence partly withheld): f1 bacteriophage origin of replication; arrow indicates direction of (+) strand synthesis
    493..550     +  promoter       AmpR promoter (fragment): bla
    559..1374    -  CDS            KanR: aminoglycoside phosphotransferase; aph(3')-Ia; confers resistance to kanamycin in bacteria or G418 (Geneticin®) in eukaryotes
   1496..2084    +  rep_origin     ori: high-copy-number ColE1/pMB1/pBR322/pUC origin of replication
   2270..2409    -  misc_feature   bom: basis of mobility region from pBR322
   2511..2702    -  CDS            rop: Rop protein, which maintains plasmids at low copy number; rop
   2719..3099    +  CDS            YPB1_ECOLX: Protein predicted: Swiss-Prot protein existence level 4. From Escherichia coli.
   3171..3462    -  CDS            TcR (fragment): tetracycline efflux protein; tet; confers resistance to tetracycline
   3477..3498    -  protein_bind   CAP binding site: CAP binding activates transcription in the presence of cAMP. E. coli catabolite activator protein
   3511..4593    -  CDS            lacI: lac repressor; lacI; The lac repressor binds to the lac operator to inhibit transcription in E. coli. This inhibition can be relieved by adding lactose or isopropyl-β-D-thiogalactopyranoside (IPTG).
   4594..4671    -  promoter       lacI promoter: lacI
   4679..4958    -  CDS            TcR (fragment): tetracycline efflux protein; tet; confers resistance to tetracycline
   4984..5002    +  promoter       T7 promoter: promoter for bacteriophage T7 RNA polymerase
   5003..5027    +  protein_bind   lac operator: The lac repressor binds to the lac operator to inhibit transcription in E. coli. This inhibition can be relieved by adding lactose or isopropyl-β-D-thiogalactopyranoside (IPTG). lac repressor encoded by lacI
   5042..5064    +  RBS            RBS: efficient ribosome binding site from bacteriophage T7 gene 10 (Olins and Rangwala, 1989)
   6158..6175    +  CDS            9xHis (fragment): 9xHis affinity tag
   6259..6276    +  CDS            9xHis (fragment): 9xHis affinity tag
   6286..6335    +  CDS            SET1 (fragment): solubility-enhancement tag derived from T7 phage gene 10B
   6343..6390    +  terminator     T7 terminator: transcription terminator for bacteriophage T7 RNA polymerase
