[The description below was written by a language model from this plasmid's Addgene catalogue record and pLannotate feature annotations shown in this document.]
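Description:
pET29b-dspB(E184Q)-6xHis is a bacterial expression plasmid built on the pET29b backbone for overproducing a catalytically inactive variant of Dispersin B (DspB) from Aggregatibacter actinomycetemcomitans. The roughly 1.1 kb dspB insert carries the E184Q substitution and a C-terminal hexahistidine tag for affinity purification. Total size is about 6.4 kb. The plasmid is selected with kanamycin through the aph(3')-Ia KanR gene and replicates from a ColE1/pBR322-type origin accompanied by the bom region and rop, consistent with its listing as low copy. An f1 origin is also present. Short tetracycline-resistance fragments and an AmpR promoter fragment annotated in the backbone appear to be pBR322-derived remnants rather than functional markers.

Expression follows the standard pET arrangement: a T7 promoter with an adjacent lac operator, followed by the T7 gene 10 ribosome binding site, drives the open reading frame, and a T7 terminator ends the transcript. The plasmid-borne lacI gene supplies lac repressor, so transcription is held off until induced with IPTG in a host that provides T7 RNA polymerase. The automated feature table does not annotate the dspB coding region itself, but the unannotated gap between the RBS and the tag region matches the stated insert size. It flags two separate six-histidine stretches downstream, probably the insert's own tag and the vector-encoded His tag. The record does not say which is translated.

According to the record, the purified His-tagged DspB(E184Q) protein serves as a binding probe for the biofilm polysaccharide PNAG, allowing its production to be monitored during biofilm formation.
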