Addgene plasmid #175802: pET29b-dspB(E184Q)-6xHis
Purpose: Plasmid for overexpression of recombinant His-tagged protein DspB(E184Q), used as a probe for binding to biofilm polysaccharide PNAG.
Depositing lab: Mark Nitz. Depositing organization: University of Toronto. Publication: An Inactive Dispersin B Probe for Monitoring PNAG Production in Biofilm Formation. Eddenden A, Kitova EN, Klassen JS, Nitz M. ACS Chem Biol. 2020 May 15;15(5):1204-1211. doi: 10.1021/acschembio.9b00907. Epub 2020 Jan 21. PubMed 31917539.
Backbone
  Vector backbone: pET29b
  Backbone size w/o insert (bp): 5316
  Total vector size (bp): 6420
  Vector type: Bacterial Expression
Growth in bacteria
  Bacterial resistance: Kanamycin, 50 μg/mL
  Growth temperature: 37°C
  Growth strain: DH5alpha
  Copy number: Low Copy
Gene/Insert
  Gene/Insert name: Dispersin B (alt name: DspB)
  Species: Aggregatibacter actinomycetemcomitans
  Insert size (bp): 1104
  Mutation: E184Q
  GenBank ID: AAP31025
  Promoter: T7
  Tag / fusion protein: Hexahistidine tag (C terminal on insert)
  Cloning method: Unknown
  Sequencing primers: 5′ TAATACGACTCACTATAGGG
Resource information
  A portion of this plasmid was derived from a plasmid made by: Prof. Narayanan Ramasubbu, Department of Oral Biology, University of Medicine and Dentistry of New Jersey
Terms and licenses: Academic/Nonprofit Terms; Industry Terms: Not Available to Industry
How to cite: pET29b-dspB(E184Q)-6xHis was a gift from Mark Nitz (Addgene plasmid # 175802 ; http://n2t.net/addgene:175802 ; RRID:Addgene_175802)
